>Addgene plasmid #18208 | T4 Lysozyme I3L | addgene partial sequence | sequence record 23995 | 3primeUP
TANGNAAAAGCCCGCTCATTAGGCGGGCTCAGATCTGCTCATGNTTTGACAGCTTATCATCGATAAGCTT
CGGCAATAAATTCTTGATATGTTTTCATATGTTTCCTTTAAATATTTTAATTAGTAATTGTCTATTCAAG
TAATTGTGAATATACTATCACAATTCCAAGAGAAAGTAAACAGCTTTATAGATTTTTATACGCGTCCCAA
GTGCCAGTTCTAAACGTTGTAATGACTCGTTTTGCGCGATTAGGTGTTTGATTATACCATCTACTTTTAG
CTAAGTTAACTGCTGCTTCATCCCAGCGTTTTTGTTGAAGCATACGTAAAGAGTTAGTAAATCCTGCCAC
ACCGGTTTCTCCCATTTGGAAAACCATATTAATCAATGCACAGCGACGAACCGCATCAAGAGAATCATAA
ACCGGTTTTAATTTAGCATTTCTCAGAATTCCGCGAACAGCAGCATCAACATCCTGATTAAAGAGTTTTT
CAGCCTCATCTTTTGTAATTACACCATTGCAATTACGCCCAATAGCTTTATCTAATTCAGATTTAGCAGC
ATTAAGTGATGGACTTTTTGTAAGCAAATGACCGATGCCAATAGTGTAATAGCCTTCTGTGTCTTTATAG
ATTTTAAGTCTAAGACCTTCATCTATACGTAACATTTCAAATAAATTCATAATACCTCCTAAGCATCGAT
GGATCCTGTTTCCTGTGTGAAATTGTTATCCGCTCACAATTCCACACATTATACGAGCCGATGATTAATG
TCACAGGGGGATGGGGAGTAGCTCATCGATGTGATCCGTATCANGGCATA
