[The description below was written by a language model from this plasmid's Addgene catalogue record.]
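Description:
T4 Lysozyme I3L is a bacterial expression plasmid built on the pHS1403 backbone (about 5 kb without insert) that carries a point mutant of the bacteriophage T4 lysozyme gene (gene e). It is maintained in E. coli as a high-copy plasmid under ampicillin selection. The record lists no feature table, so it does not name the origin of replication, the promoter driving lysozyme expression, or any other regulatory elements. No epitope or purification tags are recorded either.

The insert is roughly 600 bp and was cloned as a BamHI–HindIII fragment, with both restriction sites preserved. According to the depositor's notes, the BamHI site lies 27 bp from the start codon and the HindIII site 115 bp from the stop codon, so the fragment includes short flanking untranslated stretches around the coding sequence and can be excised or swapped intact. The only stated change from the wild-type protein is I3L, a conservative substitution of leucine for isoleucine at residue 3. The alternative name given for the insert resembles a structure-style identifier, but the record does not explain it.

T4 lysozyme is a classic model protein for studying how single amino-acid substitutions affect folding, thermodynamic stability and three-dimensional structure. A construct of this kind would be suited to producing the mutant protein in bacteria for such biophysical or crystallographic comparison with the wild type. The record itself does not state a specific purpose beyond bacterial expression.
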