Addgene plasmid #18208: T4 Lysozyme I3L
Depositing lab: Brian Matthews. Depositing organization: University of Oregon.
Backbone
  Vector backbone: pHS1403
  Backbone size w/o insert (bp): 5000
  Vector type: Bacterial Expression
Growth in bacteria
  Bacterial resistance: Ampicillin, 100 μg/mL
  Growth temperature: 37°C
  Growth strain: DH5alpha
  Copy number: High Copy
Gene/Insert
  Gene/Insert name: T4 Lysozyme (alt name: 1031L)
  Species: Bacteriophage T4
  Insert size (bp): 600
  Mutation: I3L
  GenBank ID: NP_049736
  Entrez Gene: e (a.k.a. T4p123)
  Cloning method: Restriction Enzyme; 5′ cloning site BamHI (not destroyed); 3′ cloning site HindIII (not destroyed)
  Sequencing primers: 5′ na; 3′ GGCGTATCACGAGGCCC
Terms and licenses: Academic/Nonprofit Terms; Industry Terms: Not Available to Industry
Depositor comments: The BamHI site is 27 bp from the ATG and the HindIII site is 115 bp from the stop.
How to cite: T4 Lysozyme I3L was a gift from Brian Matthews (Addgene plasmid # 18208 ; http://n2t.net/addgene:18208 ; RRID:Addgene_18208)
